>Addgene plasmid #99755 | pHI-Smed-NF-YA1 | addgene full sequence | sequence record 193939 | Addgene NGS Result
CAAAAAACCCCTCAAGACCCGTTTAGAGGCCCCAAGGGGTTATGCTAGGCGCGCCGGATCCTAATACGAC
TCACTATAGGGAGATTTAGGTGACACTATAGAAGTGACCTTGGAATCCAAACTAGTGATGGAAATATAAT
CCCTTTGCAATTAGCATCGAATCCCAATGGTAGTCAAGTAATGATGGTCGTACCTTCTCAGATATCTACT
CAATCTGCAAACTTGACAGGTCAAGTAACTAGTGTCGCAAGTCATGATCAAGTTCCACAGTGCGTGCAAC
CAACTCAGATTATTGGTAGTTATGAAACGGAACAGATATCAGAAGAAAATTCTCAGCAAAATGCCCAAGA
AGAACCACTTTATGTAAACGCAAAGCAATATAATCGAATACTCAAACGTAGGCAAGCCAGAGCAAAGCTT
GAAGCTCAAGGTCGATTGCCGAAAGGTAGGAGTAAATATTTACATGAATCAAGACATAAGCATGCCATGA
ATCGAGTAAGAGGTGAAGGTGGGAAGTTCTGCTCTATTAAGAAAACATCAAAAAATGAAATTCACCAGTC
AATGAATAGTCAGAATACTGTAACATCTACACAAAACACAAATACGAATTTAAGATCATCTCAAAGCACA
ACTCAGAAAGGTCTCCCTTTAGTGAGGGTTAATTCTCCCTATAGTGAGTCGTATTAGGATCCGGCGCGCC
TAGCATAACCCCTTGGGGCCTCTAAACGGGTCTTGAGGGGTTTTTTGACGCGTCGATTTCGGCCTATTGG
TTAAAAAATGAGCTGATTTAACAAAAATTTAACGCGAATTTTAACAAAATTCAGGGCGCAAGGGCTGCTA
AAGGAAGCGGAACACGTAGAAAGCCAGTCCGCAGAAACGGTGCTGACCCCGGATGAATGTCAGCTACTGG
GCTATCTGGACAAGGGAAAACGCAAGCGCAAAGAGAAAGCAGGTAGCTTGCAGTGGGCTTACATGGCGAT
AGCTAGACTGGGCGGTTTTATGGACAGCAAGCGAACCGGAATTGCCAGCTGGGGCGCCCTCTGGTAAGGT
TGGGAAGCCCTGCAAAGTAAACTGGATGGCTTTCTTGCCGCCAATGATCTGATGGCGCAGGGGATCAAGA
TCTGATCAAGAGACAGGATGAGGATCGTTTCGCATGATTGAACAAGATGGATTGCACGCAGGTTCTCCGG
CCGCTTGGGTGGAGAGGCTATTCGGCTATGACTGGGCACAACAGACAATCGGCTGCTCTGATGCCGCCGT
GTTCCGGCTGTCAGCGCAGGGGCGCCCGGTTCTTTTTGTCAAGACCGACCTGTCCGGTGCCCTGAATGAA
CTGCAGGACGAGGCAGCGCGGCTATCGTGGCTGGCCACGACGGGCGTTCCTTGCGCAGCTGTGCTCGACG
TTGTCACTGAAGCGGGAAGGGACTGGCTGCTATTGGGCGAAGTGCCGGGGCAGGATCTCCTGTCATCCCA
CCTTGCTCCTGCCGAGAAAGTATCCATCATGGCTGATGCAATGCGGCGGCTGCATACGCTTGATCCGGCT
ACCTGCCCATTCGACCACCAAGCGAAACATCGCATCGAGCGAGCACGTACTCGGATGGAAGCCGGTCTTG
TCGATCAGGATGATCTGGACGAAGAGCATCAGGGGCTCGCGCCAGCCGAACTGTTCGCCAGGCTCAAGGC
GCGCATGCCCGACGGCGAGGATCTCGTCGTGACCCATGGCGATGCCTGCTTGCCGAATATCATGGTGGAA
AATGGCCGCTTTTCTGGATTCATCGACTGTGGCCGGCTGGGTGTGGCGGACCGCTATCAGGACATAGCGT
TGGCTACCCGTGATATTGCTGAAGAGCTTGGCGGCGAATGGGCTGACCGCTTCCTCGTGCTTTACGGTAT
CGCCGCTCCCGATTCGCAGCGCATCGCCTTCTATCGCCTTCTTGACGAGTTCTTCTGAATTGAAAAAGGA
AGAGTATGAGTATTCAACATTTCCGTGTCGCCCTTATTCCCTTTTTTGCGGCATTTTGCCTTCCTGTTTT
TGCTCACCCAGAAACGCTGGTGAAAGTAAAAGATGCTGAAGATCAGTTGGGTGCACGAGTGGGTTACATC
GAACTGGATCTCAACAGCGGTAAGATCCTTGAGAGTTTTCGCCCCGAAGAACGTTTTCCAATGATGAGCA
CTTTTAAAGTTCTGCTATGTGGCGCGGTATTATCCCGTATTGACGCCGGGCAAGAGCAACTCGGTCGCCG
CATACACTATTCTCAGAATGACTTGGTTGAGTACTCACCAGTCACAGAAAAGCATCTTACGGATGGCATG
ACAGTAAGAGAATTATGCAGTGCTGCCATAACCATGAGTGATAACACTGCGGCCAACTTACTTCTGACAA
CGATCGGAGGACCGAAGGAGCTAACCGCTTTTTTGCACAACATGGGGGATCATGTAACTCGCCTTGATCG
TTGGGAACCGGAGCTGAATGAAGCCATACCAAACGACGAGCGTGACACCACGATGCCTGTAGCAATGGCA
ACAACGTTGCGCAAACTATTAACTGGCGAACTACTTACTCTAGCTTCCCGGCAACAATTAATAGACTGGA
TGGAGGCGGATAAAGTTGCAGGACCACTTCTGCGCTCGGCCCTTCCGGCTGGCTGGTTTATTGCTGATAA
ATCTGGAGCCGGTGAGCGTGGGTCTCGCGGTATCATTGCAGCACTGGGGCCAGATGGTAAGCCCTCCCGT
ATCGTAGTTATCTACACGACGGGGAGCCAGGCAACTATGGATGAACGAAATAGACAGATCGCTGAGATAG
GTGCCTCACTGATTAAGCATTGGTAACTGTCAGACCAAGTTTACTCATATATACTTTAGATTGATTTAAA
ACTTCATTTTTAATTTAAAAGGATCTAGGTGAAGATCCTTTTTGATAATCTCATGACCAAAATCCCTTAA
CGTGAGTTTTCGTTCCACTGAGCGTCAGACCCCGTAGAAAAGATCAAAGGATCTTCTTGAGATCCTTTTT
TTCTGCGCGTAATCTGCTGCTTGCAAACAAAAAAACCACCGCTACCAGCGGTGGTTTGTTTGCCGGATCA
AGAGCTACCAACTCTTTTTCCGAAGGTAACTGGCTTCAGCAGAGCGCAGATACCAAATACTGTTCTTCTA
GTGTAGCCGTAGTTAGGCCACCACTTCAAGAACTCTGTAGCACCGCCTACATACCTCGCTCTGCTAATCC
TGTTACCAGTGGCTGCTGCCAGTGGCGATAAGTCGTGTCTTACCGGGTTGGACTCAAGACGATAGTTACC
GGATAAGGCGCAGCGGTCGGGCTGAACGGGGGGTTCGTGCACACAGCCCAGCTTGGAGCGAACGACCTAC
ACCGAACTGAGATACCTACAGCGTGAGCTATGAGAAAGCGCCACGCTTCCCGAAGGGAGAAAGGCGGACA
GGTATCCGGTAAGCGGCAGGGTCGGAACAGGAGAGCGCACGAGGGAGCTTCCAGGGGGAAACGCCTGGTA
TCTTTATAGTCCTGTCGGGTTTCGCCACCTCTGACTTGAGCGTCGATTTTTGTGATGCTCGTCAGGGGGG
CGGAGCCTATGGAAAAACGCCAGCAACGCGGCCTTTTTACGGTTCCTGGCCTTTTGCTGGCCTTTTGCTC
ACATGTTCTTTCCTGCGTTATCCCCTGATTCTGTGGATAACCGTATTACCGCCTTTGAGTGAGCTGATAC
CGCTCGCCGCAGCCGAACGACCGAGCGCAGCGAGTCAGTGAGCGAGGAAGCACGCGT
Features (pLannotate 1.2.2; 13 found; start..end, strand, type, name):
      1..48      -  terminator     T7 terminator: transcription terminator for bacteriophage T7 RNA polymerase
     62..80      +  promoter       T7 promoter: promoter for bacteriophage T7 RNA polymerase
     84..102     +  promoter       SP6 promoter: promoter for bacteriophage SP6 RNA polymerase
    334..579     +  CDS            NFYA4 (fragment): NFYA4_ARATH - Experimental evidence at protein level: Swiss-Prot protein existence level 1. Stimulates the transcription of various genes by recognizing and binding to a CCAAT motif in promoters. From Arabidopsis thaliana (Mouse-ear cress).
    646..664     -  promoter       T3 promoter: promoter for bacteriophage T3 RNA polymerase
    668..686     -  promoter       T7 promoter: promoter for bacteriophage T7 RNA polymerase
    700..747     +  terminator     T7 terminator: transcription terminator for bacteriophage T7 RNA polymerase
    754..820     +  rep_origin     M13 ori (fragment): M13 bacteriophage origin of replication; arrow indicates direction of (+) strand synthesis
    823..1122    +  CDS            tnpA (fragment): TN5P_ECOLX - Also known as tnp. Experimental evidence at protein level: Swiss-Prot protein existence level 1. Mediates transposition of transposon Tn5 by a 'cut and paste' mechanism. First, the monomeric transposase binds the 19 bp inverted DNA repeats flanking the transposon. Then, dimerization of the DNA- bound transposase creates a synaptic DNA complex. After nicking of the first DNA strand, excision of the transposon proceeds through a series of intermediates. The transposase then mediates the insertion of the transposon at a new site by strand transfer. The activity of the wild- type tran
   1154..1945    +  CDS            neo: KKA2_KLEPN - Also known as kan, nptII. Experimental evidence at protein level: Swiss-Prot protein existence level 1. Resistance to kanamycin, neomycin, paromomycin, ribostamycin, butirosin and gentamicin B. From Klebsiella pneumoniae.
   1949..1965    +  promoter       AmpR promoter (fragment): bla
   1966..2826    +  CDS            AmpR: β-lactamase; bla; confers resistance to ampicillin, carbenicillin, and related antibiotics
   2997..3585    +  rep_origin     ori: high-copy-number ColE1/pMB1/pBR322/pUC origin of replication
