[The description below was written by a language model from this plasmid's Addgene catalogue record and pLannotate feature annotations shown in this document.]
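Description:
pHI-Smed-NF-YA1 is a small (about 3.8 kb) bacterial plasmid built on the pJC53.2 backbone that carries a cDNA-derived fragment of NF-YA1 from the planarian Schmidtea mediterranea. It is maintained in E. coli through a high-copy ColE1/pUC-type origin and is selected with kanamycin. The feature table shows the neo/nptII kanamycin-resistance gene and also an intact β-lactamase (AmpR) coding sequence, along with remnants of an M13 origin and a Tn5 transposase fragment that are most likely carried over from the backbone's construction.

The insert sits in a symmetric transcription cassette. On one side are T7 and SP6 promoters pointing inward, and on the other are T3 and T7 promoters pointing inward from the opposite strand. The whole unit is bracketed by T7 terminators in opposing orientations. This layout lets either strand be transcribed alone (SP6 or T3) to give sense or antisense RNA, or both strands be transcribed with T7 polymerase to yield complementary transcripts that can form double-stranded RNA.

The only annotated coding feature in the insert is a roughly 250 nt match to an Arabidopsis NF-YA protein. This reflects homology within the conserved CCAAT-binding subunit domain rather than a plant origin. The exact insert boundaries and cloning sites are not recorded.

Although catalogued as a bacterial expression vector, the repository notes that these plasmids were made for in vitro transcription and may not suit overexpression, and that the insert may differ from reference sequences. The associated study concerns NF-Y function in planarian spermatogonial stem cells, so the plasmid probably served as a template for riboprobes or dsRNA, although the record does not state this.
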