Addgene plasmid #99755: pHI-Smed-NF-YA1
Purpose: Expresses S. meditearranea NF-YA1
Depositing lab: Phillip Newmark. Depositing organization: University of Illinois at Urbana-Champaign. Publication: NF-YB Regulates Spermatogonial Stem Cell Self-Renewal and Proliferation in the Planarian Schmidtea mediterranea. Iyer H, Collins JJ 3rd, Newmark PA. PLoS Genet. 2016 Jun 15;12(6):e1006109. doi: 10.1371/journal.pgen.1006109. eCollection 2016 Jun. PGENETICS-D-15-01162 PubMed 27304889.
Backbone
  Vector backbone: pJC53.2
  Vector type: Bacterial Expression
Growth in bacteria
  Bacterial resistance: Kanamycin, 50 μg/mL
  Growth temperature: 37°C
  Growth strain: DH5alpha
  Copy number: Unknown
Gene/Insert
  Gene/Insert name: NF-YA1
  Cloning method: Restriction Enzyme; 5′ cloning site unknown (unknown if destroyed); 3′ cloning site unknown (unknown if destroyed)
Terms and licenses: Academic/Nonprofit Terms; Industry Terms: Not Available to Industry
Depositor comments: Addgene Note: These plasmids were generated for in vitro transcription and may not be suitable for overexpression studies. The inserts were amplified from cDNA and may differ from NCBI reference sequences.
How to cite: pHI-Smed-NF-YA1 was a gift from Phillip Newmark (Addgene plasmid # 99755 ; http://n2t.net/addgene:99755 ; RRID:Addgene_99755)
